Addgene plasmid #133343: pBXMCS-2 Pconstitutive-sgRNA(Spa)_gcrA3
Purpose: for constitutive expression of a single guide RNA from Streptococcus pasteurianus with a seed region that targets gcrA gene's promoter from Caulobacter crescentus
Depositing lab: Michael Laub. Depositing organization: Massachusetts Institute of Technology. Publication: A CRISPR Interference System for Efficient and Rapid Gene Knockdown in Caulobacter crescentus. Guzzo M, Castro LK, Reisch CR, Guo MS, Laub MT. mBio. 2020 Jan 14;11(1):e02415-19. doi: 10.1128/mBio.02415-19. PubMed 31937638.
Backbone
  Vector backbone: pBXMCS-2
  Backbone size w/o insert (bp): 5287
  Total vector size (bp): 5510
  Modifications to backbone: xylR operator removed
  Vector type: CRISPR
Growth in bacteria
  Bacterial resistance: Kanamycin, 50 μg/mL
  Growth temperature: 37°C
  Growth strain: DH5alpha
  Copy number: High Copy
Gene/Insert
  Gene/Insert name: sgRNA_gcrA
  gRNA/shRNA sequence: gcrA
  Species: Streptococcus pasteurianus
  Insert size (bp): 270
  Promoter: constitutive
  Cloning method: Gibson Cloning
  Sequencing primers: 5′ TCCTGATCCTCGCCCGAAAC; 3′ TTTTCCCAGTCACGACGTTG
Resource information
  A portion of this plasmid was derived from a plasmid made by: Jeremy M. Rock "Programmable transcriptional repression in mycobacteria using an orthogonal CRISPR interference platform" Nature microbiology 2017
Terms and licenses: Academic/Nonprofit Terms; Industry Terms: Not Available to Industry
How to cite: pBXMCS-2 Pconstitutive-sgRNA(Spa)_gcrA3 was a gift from Michael Laub (Addgene plasmid # 133343 ; http://n2t.net/addgene:133343 ; RRID:Addgene_133343)
