[The description below was written by a language model from this plasmid's Addgene catalogue record and pLannotate feature annotations shown in this document.]
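Description:
pBXMCS-2 Pconstitutive-sgRNA(Spa)_gcrA3 is a 5.5 kb guide-RNA expression plasmid for CRISPR interference in Caulobacter crescentus, built on the pBXMCS-2 backbone. The feature table shows the pBBR1 replication origin and its cognate Rep protein, a broad-host-range replicon that allows the plasmid to be maintained both in E. coli, where it is cloned and propagated, and in other Gram-negative hosts. Selection is by kanamycin, conferred by the intact Tn5-derived neo (nptII) gene. The other annotated pieces are short fragments: tnpA, ble, chloramphenicol and tetracycline resistance genes, lacZα, M13 ori, a pBluescript polylinker and a T7 promoter. These appear to be non-functional remnants of the backbone's construction history rather than working parts.

The payload is a roughly 270 bp insert, introduced by Gibson assembly, encoding a single guide RNA with the scaffold recognised by the Streptococcus pasteurianus Cas9. Its targeting region is directed at the promoter of the C. crescentus gcrA gene. According to the record, the backbone was modified by removing the xylR operator, and the guide is transcribed from a constitutive promoter whose identity is not otherwise specified. The automated annotation does not label the sgRNA or its promoter. However, rrnB T1 terminators are annotated in the region upstream of the polylinker remnants and probably bound the cassette. The plasmid carries no Cas9 gene, so a catalytically inactive S. pasteurianus Cas9 must be supplied separately. Together, the two components would block gcrA transcription for rapid gene knockdown. Part of the plasmid derives from an earlier mycobacterial CRISPRi platform.
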