Features (pLannotate 1.2.2; 15 found; start..end, strand, type, name):
   1771..2055    +  CDS            tnpA (fragment): TN5P_ECOLX - Also known as tnp. Experimental evidence at protein level: Swiss-Prot protein existence level 1. Mediates transposition of transposon Tn5 by a 'cut and paste' mechanism. First, the monomeric transposase binds the 19 bp inverted DNA repeats flanking the transposon. Then, dimerization of the DNA- bound transposase creates a synaptic DNA complex. After nicking of the first DNA strand, excision of the transposon proceeds through a series of intermediates. The transposase then mediates the insertion of the transposon at a new site by strand transfer. The activity of the wild- type tran
   2087..2878    +  CDS            neo: KKA2_KLEPN - Also known as kan, nptII. Experimental evidence at protein level: Swiss-Prot protein existence level 1. Resistance to kanamycin, neomycin, paromomycin, ribostamycin, butirosin and gentamicin B. From Klebsiella pneumoniae.
   2902..3054    +  CDS            ble (fragment): BLE_KLEPN - Experimental evidence at protein level: Swiss-Prot protein existence level 1. Binding protein with a strong affinity to the bleomycin family of antibiotics. Binds to CL990; an antimitotic-antibiotic compound. From Klebsiella pneumoniae.
   3054..3170    +  CDS            CmR (fragment): chloramphenicol acetyltransferase; cat; confers resistance to chloramphenicol
   3229..3275    +  terminator     rrnB T1 terminator: transcription terminator T1 from the E. coli rrnB gene
   3695..3738    +  terminator     rrnB T1 terminator: Escherichia coli rrnB; transcription terminator T1 from the E. coli rrnB gene
   3738..3761    +  terminator     T7 terminator (fragment): transcription terminator for bacteriophage T7 RNA polymerase
   3862..3921    -  misc_feature   MCS (fragment): pBluescript multiple cloning site
   3930..3948    -  promoter       T7 promoter: promoter for bacteriophage T7 RNA polymerase
   3956..4111    +  CDS            lacZα (fragment): LacZα fragment of β-galactosidase; lacZ fragment
   4115..4192    -  rep_origin     M13 ori (fragment): M13 bacteriophage origin of replication; arrow indicates direction of (+) strand synthesis
   4192..4223    +  CDS            CmR (fragment): chloramphenicol acetyltransferase confers resistance to chloramphenicol
   4553..4622    -  CDS            TcR (fragment): tetracycline efflux protein; tet; confers resistance to tetracycline
   4683..5345    -  CDS            pBBR1 Rep: replication protein for the broad-host-range plasmid pBBR1 from Bordetella bronchiseptica
   5346..607     -  rep_origin     pBBR1 oriV (across the origin): replication origin of the broad-host-range plasmid pBBR1 from Bordetella bronchiseptica; requires the pBBR1 Rep protein for replication
>Addgene plasmid #133343 | pBXMCS-2 Pconstitutive-sgRNA(Spa)_gcrA3 | addgene full sequence | sequence record 267423 | Addgene NGS Result
CTGTTGCGTACCCCCCTTTTTTAAGTTGTTGATTTTTAAGTCTTTCGCATTTCGCCCTATATCTAGTTCT
TTGGTGCCCAAAGAAGGGCACCCCTGCGGGGTTCCCCCACGCCTTCGGCGCGGCTCCCCCTCCGGCAAAA
AGTGGCCCCTCCGGGGCTTGTTGATCGACTGCGCGGCCTTCGGCCTTGCCCAAGGTGGCGCTGCCCCCTT
GGAACCCCCGCACTCGCCGCCGTGAGGCTCGGGGGGCAGGCGGGCGGGCTTCGCCCTTCGACTGCCCCCA
CTCGCATAGGCTTGGGTCGTTCCAGGCGCGTCAAGGCCAAGCCGCTGCGCGGTCGCTGCGCGAGCCTTGA
CCCGCCTTCCACTTGGTGTCCAACCGGCAAGCGAAGCGCGCAGGCCGCAGGCCGGAGGCTTTTCCCCAGA
GAAAATTAAAAAAATTGATGGGGCAAGGCCGCAGGCCGCGCAGTTGGAGCCGGTGGGTATGTGGTCGAAG
GCTGGGTAGCCGGTGGGCAATCCCTGTGGTCAAGCTCGTGGGCAGGCGCAGCCTGTCCATCAGCTTGTCC
AGCAGGGTTGTCCACGGGCCGAGCGAAGCGAGCCAGCCGGTGGCCGCTCGCGGCCATCGTCCACATATCC
ACGGGCTGGCAAGGGAGCGCAGCGACCGCGCAGGGCGAAGCCCGGAGAGCAAGCCCGTAGGGCGCCGCAG
CCGCCGTAGGCGGTCACGACTTTGCGAAGCAAAGTCTAGTGAGTATACTCAAGCATTGAGTGGCCCGCCG
GAGGCACCGCCTTGCGCTGCCCCCGTCGAGCCGGTTGGACACCAAAAGGGAGGGGCAGGCATGGCGGCAT
ACGCGATCATGCGATGCAAGAAGCTGGCGAAAATGGGCAACGTGGCGGCCAGTCTCAAGCACGCCTACCG
CGAGCGCGAGACGCCCAACGCTGACGCCAGCAGGACGCCAGAGAACGAGCACTGGGCGGCCAGCAGCACC
GATGAAGCGATGGGCCGACTGCGCGAGTTGCTGCCAGAGAAGCGGCGCAAGGACGCTGTGTTGGCGGTCG
AGTACGTCATGACGGCCAGCCCGGAATGGTGGAAGTCGGCCAGCCAAGAACAGCAGGCGGCGTTCTTCGA
GAAGGCGCACAAGTGGCTGGCGGACAAGTACGGGGCGGATCGCATCGTGACGGCCAGCATCCACCGTGAC
GAAACCAGCCCGCACATGACCGCGTTCGTGGTGCCGCTGACGCAGGACGGCAGGCTGTCGGCCAAGGAGT
TCATCGGCAACAAAGCGCAGATGACCCGCGACCAGACCACGTTTGCGGCCGCTGTGGCCGATCTAGGGCT
GCAACGGGGCATCGAGGGCAGCAAGGCACGTCACACGCGCATTCAGGCGTTCTACGAGGCCCTGGAGCGG
CCACCAGTGGGCCACGTCACCATCAGCCCGCAAGCGGTCGAGCCACGCGCCTATGCACCGCAGGGATTGG
CCGAAAAGCTGGGAATCTCAAAGCGCGTTGAGACGCCGGAAGCCGTGGCCGACCGGCTGACAAAAGCGGT
TCGGCAGGGGTATGAGCCTGCCCTACAGGCCGCCGCAGGAGCGCGTGAGATGCGCAAGAAGGCCGATCAA
GCCCAAGAGACGGCCCGAGACCTTCGGGAGCGCCTGAAGCCCGTTCTGGACGCCCTGGGGCCGTTGAATC
GGGATATGCAGGCCAAGGCCGCCGCGATCATCAAGGCCGTGGGCGAAAAGCTGCTGACGGAACAGCGGGA
AGTCCAGCGCCAGAAACAGGCCCAGCGCCAGCAGGAACGCGGGCGCGCACATTTCCCCGAAAAGTGCCAC
CTGGGATGAATGTCAGCTACTGGGCTATCTGGACAAGGGAAAACGCAAGCGCAAAGAGAAAGCAGGTAGC
TTGCAGTGGGCTTACATGGCGATAGCTAGACTGGGCGGTTTTATGGACAGCAAGCGAACCGGAATTGCCA
GCTGGGGCGCCCTCTGGTAAGGTTGGGAAGCCCTGCAAAGTAAACTGGATGGCTTTCTTGCCGCCAAGGA
TCTGATGGCGCAGGGGATCAAGATCTGATCAAGAGACAGGATGAGGATCGTTTCGCATGATTGAACAAGA
TGGATTGCACGCAGGTTCTCCGGCCGCTTGGGTGGAGAGGCTATTCGGCTATGACTGGGCACAACAGACA
ATCGGCTGCTCTGATGCCGCCGTGTTCCGGCTGTCAGCGCAGGGGCGCCCGGTTCTTTTTGTCAAGACCG
ACCTGTCCGGTGCCCTGAATGAACTGCAGGACGAGGCAGCGCGGCTATCGTGGCTGGCCACGACGGGCGT
TCCTTGCGCAGCTGTGCTCGACGTTGTCACTGAAGCGGGAAGGGACTGGCTGCTATTGGGCGAAGTGCCG
GGGCAGGATCTCCTGTCATCTCACCTTGCTCCTGCCGAGAAAGTATCCATCATGGCTGATGCAATGCGGC
GGCTGCATACGCTTGATCCGGCTACCTGCCCATTCGACCACCAAGCGAAACATCGCATCGAGCGAGCACG
TACTCGGATGGAAGCCGGTCTTGTCGATCAGGATGATCTGGACGAAGAGCATCAGGGGCTCGCGCCAGCC
GAACTGTTCGCCAGGCTCAAGGCGCGCATGCCCGACGGCGAGGATCTCGTCGTGACCCATGGCGATGCCT
GCTTGCCGAATATCATGGTGGAAAATGGCCGCTTTTCTGGATTCATCGACTGTGGCCGGCTGGGTGTGGC
GGACCGCTATCAGGACATAGCGTTGGCTACCCGTGATATTGCTGAAGAGCTTGGCGGCGAATGGGCTGAC
CGCTTCCTCGTGCTTTACGGTATCGCCGCTCCCGATTCGCAGCGCATCGCCTTCTATCGCCTTCTTGACG
AGTTCTTCTGAGCGGGACTCTGGGGTTCGAAATGACCGACCAAGCGACGCCCAACCTGCCATCACGAGAT
TTCGATTCCACCGCCGCCTTCTATGAAAGGTTGGGCTTCGGAATCGTTTTCCGGGACGCCGGCTGGATGA
TCCTCCAGCGCGGGGATCTCATGCTGGAGTTCTTCGCCCACCCCCATGGGCAAATATTATACGCAAGGCG
ACAAGGTGCTGATGCCGCTGGCGATTCAGGTTCATCATGCCGTTTGTGATGGCTTCCATGTCGGCAGAAT
GCTTAATGAATTACAACAGTTTTTATATAAGCTTTCAGTCGGCGCGAATGCTCCACGCCGCGCCCAGCGG
CGCGGATCCAAATAAAACGAAAGGCTCAGTCGAAAGACTGGGCCTTTCGTTTTATCTGTTGTTTGTCGCT
GCAGCCAGCCGTGGTCGGGCAGCAGGTAGAAGGCGCCCTCGTCCTGATCCTCGCCCGAAACCTCCAGCCC
CCGGTCGATGGCTTCGACGACATAGCCGGCCGCGCGGCAGGTGTCGGTGAGCGCGGCCAGCAGGGCGGCT
TCCTGGTCAGGGGTCAGGTCGGTCATGGGCAAGAGGTCCAGGTCGTGGTTTGTCGGCGGCTTCTAGCATG
GACCGCCCGCGCCCGTGAGGCCGAGGATTTCGCGCTGGTCAGACAACCTACTTGCCGTCCCCACATGTTA
GCGCTACCAAGTGCCGACCGGATCGATCACCATATATAGTTTTTGTACTCGAAAGAGCCTACAAAGATAA
GGCTTTATGCCGAATTCAAGCACCCCATGTTTTGACATGAGGTGCTTTTTTTTGATAAAACGAAAGGCCC
AGTCTTTCGACTGAGCCTTTCGTTTTATAAACGGGTCTTGAGGGGTTTTTTAAGCTTCTGCAGCTGGATC
CATGGATATCTAGATTTCCGCAAAATAAAAAAGGGGACCTCTAGGGTCCCCAATTAATTAGCTAAAGCCG
CTAGCCCATGGGAATTCCTGCAGCCCGGGGGATCCACTAGTTCTAGAGCGGCCGCCACCGCGGTGGAGCT
CCAATTCGCCCTATAGTGAGTCGTATTACGCGCGCTCACTGGCCGTCGTTTTACAACGTCGTGACTGGGA
AAACCCTGGCGTTACCCAACTTAATCGCCTTGCAGCACATCCCCCTTTCGCCAGCTGGCGTAATAGCGAA
GAGGCCCGCACCGATCGCCCTTCCCAACAGTTGCGCAGCCTGAATGGCGAATGGAAATTGTAAGCGTTAA
TATTTTGTTAAAATTCGCGTTAAATTTTTGTTAAATCAGCTCATTTTTTAACCAATAGGCCGTACTGCGA
TGAGTGGCAGGGCGGGGCGTAATTTTTTTAAGGCAGTTATTGGTGCCCTTAAACGCCTGGTTGCTACGCC
TGAATAAGTGATAATAAGCGGATGAATGGCAGAAATTCGAAAGCAAATTCGACCCGGTCGTCGGTTCAGG
GCAGGGTCGTTAAATAGCCGCTTATGTCTATTGCTGGTTTACCGGTTTATTGACTACCGGAAGCAGTGTG
ACCGTGTGCTTCTCAAATGCCTGAGGCCAGTTTGCTCAGGCTCTCCCCGTGGAGGTAATAATTGACGATA
TGATCATTTATTCTGCCTCCCAGAGCCTGATAAAAACGGTGAATCCGTTAGCGAGGTGCCGCCGGCTTCC
ATTCAGGTCGAGGTGGCCCGGCTCCATGCACCGCGACGCAACGCGGGGAGGCAGACAAGGTATAGGGCGG
CGAGGCGGCTACAGCCGATAGTCTGGAACAGCGCACTTACGGGTTGCTGCGCAACCCAAGTGCTACCGGC
GCGGCAGCGTGACCCGTGTCGGCGGCTCCAACGGCTCGCCATCGTCCAGAAAACACGGCTCATCGGGCAT
CGGCAGGCGCTGCTGCCCGCGCCGTTCCCATTCCTCCGTTTCGGTCAAGGCTGGCAGGTCTGGTTCCATG
CCCGGAATGCCGGGCTGGCTGGGCGGCTCCTCGCCGGGGCCGGTCGGTAGTTGCTGCTCGCCCGGATACA
GGGTCGGGATGCGGCGCAGGTCGCCATGCCCCAACAGCGATTCGTCCTGGTCGTCGTGATCAACCACCAC
GGCGGCACTGAACACCGACAGGCGCAACTGGTCGCGGGGCTGGCCCCACGCCACGCGGTCATTGACCACG
TAGGCCGACACGGTGCCGGGGCCGTTGAGCTTCACGACGGAGATCCAGCGCTCGGCCACCAAGTCCTTGA
CTGCGTATTGGACCGTCCGCAAAGAACGTCCGATGAGCTTGGAAAGTGTTTTCTGGCTGACCACCACGGC
GTTCTGGTGGCCCATCTGCGCCACGAGGTGATGCAGCAGCATTGCCGCCGTGGGTTTCCTCGCAATAAGC
CCGGCCCACGCCTCATGCGCTTTGCGTTCCGTTTGCACCCAGTGACCGGGCTTGTTCTTGGCTTGAATGC
CGATTTCTCTGGACTGCGTGGCCATGCTTATCTCCATGCGGTAGGGGTGCCGCACGGTTGCGGCACCATG
CGCAATCAGCTGCAACTTTTCGGCAGCGCGACAACAATTATGCGTTGCGTAAAAGTGGCAGTCAATTACA
GATTTTCTTTAACCTACGCAATGAGCTATTGCGGGGGGTGCCGCAATGAG
